>Addgene plasmid #219093 | SFFV-ID1-Brd 126 | addgene full sequence | sequence record 448914 | Addgene NGS Result
ATTTATGCAGAGGCCGAGGCCGCCTCGGCCTCTGAGCTATTCCAGAAGTAGTGAGGAGGCTTTTTTGGAG
GCCTAGGGACGTACCCAATTCGCCCTATAGTGAGTCGTATTACGCGCGCTCACTGGCCGTCGTTTTACAA
CGTCGTGACTGGGAAAACCCTGGCGTTACCCAACTTAATCGCCTTGCAGCACATCCCCCTTTCGCCAGCT
GGCGTAATAGCGAAGAGGCCCGCACCGATCGCCCTTCCCAACAGTTGCGCAGCCTGAATGGCGAATGGG
[124 nt withheld, positions 280-403]
C
[91 nt withheld, positions 405-495]
A
[49 nt withheld, positions 497-545]
CCTTTGACGTTGGAGTCCACGTTCTTT
[37 nt withheld, positions 573-609]
ACCCTATCTCGGTCTATTCTTTTGATTTATAAGGGATTTTGCCGATTTCGGCCTATTGGTTAAAAAATGA
GCTGATTTAACAAAAATTTAACGCGAATTTTAACAAAATATTAACGCTTACAATTTAGGTGGCACTTTTC
GGGGAAATGTGCGCGGAACCCCTATTTGTTTATTTTTCTAAATACATTCAAATATGTATCCGCTCATGAG
ACAATAACCCTGATAAATGCTTCAATAATATTGAAAAAGGAAGAGTATGAGTATTCAACATTTCCGTGTC
GCCCTTATTCCCTTTTTTGCGGCATTTTGCCTTCCTGTTTTTGCTCACCCAGAAACGCTGGTGAAAGTAA
AAGATGCTGAAGATCAGTTGGGTGCACGAGTGGGTTACATCGAACTGGATCTCAACAGCGGTAAGATCCT
TGAGAGTTTTCGCCCCGAAGAACGTTTTCCAATGATGAGCACTTTTAAAGTTCTGCTATGTGGCGCGGTA
TTATCCCGTATTGACGCCGGGCAAGAGCAACTCGGTCGCCGCATACACTATTCTCAGAATGACTTGGTTG
AGTACTCACCAGTCACAGAAAAGCATCTTACGGATGGCATGACAGTAAGAGAATTATGCAGTGCTGCCAT
AACCATGAGTGATAACACTGCGGCCAACTTACTTCTGACAACGATCGGAGGACCGAAGGAGCTAACCGCT
TTTTTGCACAACATGGGGGATCATGTAACTCGCCTTGATCGTTGGGAACCGGAGCTGAATGAAGCCATAC
CAAACGACGAGCGTGACACCACGATGCCTGTAGCAATGGCAACAACGTTGCGCAAACTATTAACTGGCGA
ACTACTTACTCTAGCTTCCCGGCAACAATTAATAGACTGGATGGAGGCGGATAAAGTTGCAGGACCACTT
CTGCGCTCGGCCCTTCCGGCTGGCTGGTTTATTGCTGATAAATCTGGAGCCGGTGAGCGTGGGTCTCGCG
GTATCATTGCAGCACTGGGGCCAGATGGTAAGCCCTCCCGTATCGTAGTTATCTACACGACGGGGAGTCA
GGCAACTATGGATGAACGAAATAGACAGATCGCTGAGATAGGTGCCTCACTGATTAAGCATTGGTAACTG
TCAGACCAAGTTTACTCATATATACTTTAGATTGATTTAAAACTTCATTTTTAATTTAAAAGGATCTAGG
TGAAGATCCTTTTTGATAATCTCATGACCAAAATCCCTTAACGTGAGTTTTCGTTCCACTGAGCGTCAGA
CCCCGTAGAAAAGATCAAAGGATCTTCTTGAGATCCTTTTTTTCTGCGCGTAATCTGCTGCTTGCAAACA
AAAAAACCACCGCTACCAGCGGTGGTTTGTTTGCCGGATCAAGAGCTACCAACTCTTTTTCCGAAGGTAA
CTGGCTTCAGCAGAGCGCAGATACCAAATACTGTTCTTCTAGTGTAGCCGTAGTTAGGCCACCACTTCAA
GAACTCTGTAGCACCGCCTACATACCTCGCTCTGCTAATCCTGTTACCAGTGGCTGCTGCCAGTGGCGAT
AAGTCGTGTCTTACCGGGTTGGACTCAAGACGATAGTTACCGGATAAGGCGCAGCGGTCGGGCTGAACGG
GGGGTTCGTGCACACAGCCCAGCTTGGAGCGAACGACCTACACCGAACTGAGATACCTACAGCGTGAGCT
ATGAGAAAGCGCCACGCTTCCCGAAGGGAGAAAGGCGGACAGGTATCCGGTAAGCGGCAGGGTCGGAACA
GGAGAGCGCACGAGGGAGCTTCCAGGGGGAAACGCCTGGTATCTTTATAGTCCTGTCGGGTTTCGCCACC
TCTGACTTGAGCGTCGATTTTTGTGATGCTCGTCAGGGGGGCGGAGCCTATGGAAAAACGCCAGCAACGC
GGCCTTTTTACGGTTCCTGGCCTTTTGCTGGCCTTTTGCTCACATGTTCTTTCCTGCGTTATCCCCTGAT
TCTGTGGATAACCGTATTACCGCCTTTGAGTGAGCTGATACCGCTCGCCGCAGCCGAACGACCGAGCGCA
GCGAGTCAGTGAGCGAGGAAGCGGAAGAGCGCCCAATACGCAAACCGCCTCTCCCCGCGCGTTGGCCGAT
TCATTAATGCAGCTGGCACGACAGGTTTCCCGACTGGAAAGCGGGCAGTGAGCGCAACGCAATTAATGTG
AGTTAGCTCACTCATTAGGCACCCCAGGCTTTACACTTTATGCTTCCGGCTCGTATGTTGTGTGGAATTG
TGAGCGGATAACAATTTCACACAGGAAACAGCTATGACCATGATTACGCCAAGCGCGCAATTAACCCTCA
CTAAAGGGAACAAAAGCTGGAGCTGCAAGCTTAATGTAGTCTTATGCAATACTCTTGTAGTCTTGCAACA
TGGTAACGATGAGTTAGCAACATGCCTTACAAGGAGAGAAAAAGCACCGTGCATGCCGATTGGTGGAAGT
AAGGTGGTACGATCGTGCCTTATTAGGAAGGCAACAGACGGGTCTGACATGGATTGGACGAACCACTGAA
TTGCCGCATTGCAGAGATATTGTATTTAAGTGCCTAGCTCGATACATAAACGGGTCTCTCTGGTTAGACC
AGATCTGAGCCTGGGAGCTCTCTGGCTAACTAGGGAACCCACTGCTTAAGCCTCAATAAAGCTTGCCTTG
AGTGCTTCAAGTAGTGTGTGCCCGTCTGTTGTGTGACTCTGGTAACTAGAGATCCCTCAGACCCTTTTAG
TCAGTGTGGAAAATCTCTAGCAGTGGCGCCCGAACAGGGACTTGAAAGCGAAAGGGAAACCAGAGGAGCT
CTCTCGACGCAGGACTCGGCTTGCTGAAGCGCGCACGGCAAGAGGCGAGGGGCGGCGACTGGTGAGTACG
CCAAAAATTTTGACTAGCGGAGGCTAGAAGGAGAGAGATGGGTGCGAGAGCGTCAGTATTAAGCGGGGGA
GAATTAGATCGCGATGGGAAAAAATTCGGTTAAGGCCAGGGGGAAAGAAAAAATATAAATTAAAACATAT
AGTATGGGCAAGCAGGGAGCTAGAACGATTCGCAGTTAATCCTGGCCTGTTAGAAACATCAGAAGGCTGT
AGACAAATACTGGGACAGCTACAACCATCCCTTCAGACAGGATCAGAAGAACTTAGATCATTATATAATA
CAGTAGCAACCCTCTATTGTGTGCATCAAAGGATAGAGATAAAAGACACCAAGGAAGCTTTAGACAAGAT
AGAGGAAGAGCAAAACAAAAGTAAGACCACCGCACAGCAAGCGGCCGCTGATCTTCAGACCTGGAGGAGG
AGATATGAGGGACAATTGGAGAAGTGAATTATATAAATATAAAGTAGTAAAAATTGAACCATTAGGAGTA
GCACCCACCAAGGCAAAGAGAAGAGTGGTGCAGAGAGAAAAAAGAGCAGTGGGAATAGGAGCTTTGTTCC
TTGGGTTCTTGGGAGCAGCAGGAAGCACTATGGGCGCAGCGTCAATGACGCTGACGGTACAGGCCAGACA
ATTATTGTCTGGTATAGTGCAGCAGCAGAACAATTTGCTGAGGGCTATTGAGGCGCAACAGCATCTGTTG
CAACTCACAGTCTGGGGCATCAAGCAGCTCCAGGCAAGAATCCTGGCTGTGGAAAGATACCTAAAGGATC
AACAGCTCCTGGGGATTTGGGGTTGCTCTGGAAAACTCATTTGCACCACTGCTGTGCCTTGGAATGCTAG
TTGGAGTAATAAATCTCTGGAACAGATTTGGAATCACACGACCTGGATGGAGTGGGACAGAGAAATTAAC
AATTACACAAGCTTAATACACTCCTTAATTGAAGAATCGCAAAACCAGCAAGAAAAGAATGAACAAGAAT
TATTGGAATTAGATAAATGGGCAAGTTTGTGGAATTGGTTTAACATAACAAATTGGCTGTGGTATATAAA
ATTATTCATAATGATAGTAGGAGGCTTGGTAGGTTTAAGAATAGTTTTTGCTGTACTTTCTATAGTGAAT
AGAGTTAGGCAGGGATATTCACCATTATCGTTTCAGACCCACCTCCCAACCCCGAGGGGACCCGACAGGC
CCGAAGGAATAGAAGAAGAAGGTGGAGAGAGAGACAGAGACAGATCCATTCGATTAGTGAACGGATCTCG
ACGGTATCGGTTAACTTTTAAAAGAAAAGGGGGGATTGGGGGGTACAGTGCAGGGGAAAGAATAGTAGAC
ATAATAGCAACAGACATACAAACTAAAGAATTACAAAAACAAATTACAAAAATTCAAAATTTTATCGATC
ACGAGACTAGCCTCGAGCTGGCTGCAGTAACGCCATTTTGCAAGGCATGGAAAAATACCAAACCAAGAAT
AGAGAAGTTCAGATCAAGGGCGGGTACATGAAAATAGCTAACGTTGGGCCAAACAGGATATCTGCGGTGA
GCAGTTTCGGCCCCGGCCCGGGGCCAAGAACAGATGGTCACCGCAGTTTCGGCCCCGGCCCGAGGCCAAG
AACAGATGGTCCCCAGATATGGCCCAACCCTCAGCAGTTTCTTAAGACCCATCAGATGTTTCCAGGCTCC
CCCAAGGACCTGAAATGACCCTGCGCCTTATTTGAATTAACCAATCAGCCTGCTTCTCGCTTCTGTTCGC
GCGCTTCTGCTTCCCGAGCTCTATAAAAGAGCTCACAACCCCTCACTCGGCGCGCCAGTCCTCCGACAGA
CTGAGTCGGCCGGTCGAATCAAGCTTATCGATACCGTCGACGGATCCGCTAGCCCGCGGTTCGAAATGAA
AGTCGCCAGTGGCAGCACCGCCACCGCCGCCGCGGGCCCCAGCTGCGCGCTGAAGGCCGGCAAGACAGCG
AGCGGTGCGGGCGAGGTGGTGCGCTGTCTGTCTGAGCAGAGCGTGGCCATCTCGCGCTGCGCCGGGGGCG
CCGGGGCGCGCCTGCCTGCCCTGCTGGACGAGCAGCAGGTAAACGTGCTGCTCTACGACATGAACGGCTG
TTACTCACGCCTCAAGGAGCTGGTGCCCACCCTGCCCCAGAACCGCAAGGTGAGCAAGGTGGAGATTCTC
CAGCACGTCATCGACTACATCAGGGACCTTCAGTTGGAGCTGAACTCGGAATCCGAAGTTGGAACCCCCG
GGGGCCGAGGGCTGCCGGTCCGGGCTCCGCTCAGCACCCTCAACGGCGAGATCAGCGCCCTGACGGCCGA
GGCGGCATGCGTTCCTGCGGACGATCGCATCTTGTGTCGCTGAACCGGTCGGATCCCCCGGGCTGCAGGA
ATTCGAGCATCTTACCGCCATTTATTCCCATATTTGTTCTGTTTTTCTTGATTTGGGTATACATTTAAAT
GTTAATAAAACAAAATGGTGGGGCAATCATTTACATTTTTAGGGATATGTAATTACTAGTTCAGGTGTAT
TGCCACAAGACAAACATGTTAAGAAACTTTCCCGTTATTTACGCTCTGTTCCTGTTAATCAACCTCTGGA
TTACAAAATTTGTGAAAGATTGACTGATATTCTTAACTATGTTGCTCCTTTTACGCTGTGTGGATATGCT
GCTTTAATGCCTCTGTATCATGCTATTGCTTCCCGTACGGCTTTCGTTTTCTCCTCCTTGTATAAATCCT
GGTTGCTGTCTCTTTATGAGGAGTTGTGGCCCGTTGTCCGTCAACGTGGCGTGGTGTGCTCTGTGTTTGC
TGACGCAACCCCCACTGGCTGGGGCATTGCCACCACCTGTCAACTCCTTTCTGGGACTTTCGCTTTCCCC
CTCCCGATCGCCACGGCAGAACTCATCGCCGCCTGCCTTGCCCGCTGCTGGACAGGGGCTAGGTTGCTGG
GCACTGATAATTCCGTGGTGTTGTCGGGGAAGCTGACGTCCTTTGCAATTCGATATCAAGCTGTACCTTC
TAGATGTACATCGTTCACAGCGCTTCTAGACCAATGACTTACAAGGCAGCTGTAGATCTTAGCCACTTTT
TAAAAGAAAAGGGGGGACTGGAAGGGCTAATTCACTCCCAACGAAGACAAGATCTGCTTTTTGCTTGTAC
TGGGTCTCTCTGGTTAGACCAGATCTGAGCCTGGGAGCTCTCTGGCTAACTAGGGAACCCACTGCTTAAG
CCTCAATAAAGCTTGCCTTGAGTGCTTCAAGTAGTGTGTGCCCGTCTGTTGTGTGACTCTGGTAACTAGA
GATCCCTCAGACCCTTTTAGTCAGTGTGGAAAATCTCTAGCAGTAGTAGTTCATGTCATCTTATTATTCA
GTATTTATAACTTGCAAAGAAATGAATATCAGAGAGTGAGAGGAACTTGTTTATTGCAGCTTATAATGGT
TACAAATAAAGCAATAGCATCACAAATTTCACAAATAAAGCATTTTTTTCACTGCATTCTAGTTGTGGTT
TGTCCAAACTCATCAATGTATCTTATCATGTCTGGCTCTAGCTATCCCGCCCCTAACTCCGCCCATCCCG
CCCCTAACTCCGCCCAGTTCCGCCCATTCTCCGCCCCATGGCTGACTAATTTTTTTT
Features (pLannotate 1.2.2; 29 found; start..end, strand, type, name):
     94..112     -  promoter       T7 promoter: promoter for bacteriophage T7 RNA polymerase
    120..275     +  CDS            lacZα (fragment): LacZα fragment of β-galactosidase; lacZ fragment
    280..708     +  rep_origin     f1 ori (sequence partly withheld): f1 bacteriophage origin of replication; arrow indicates direction of (+) strand synthesis
    761..865     +  promoter       AmpR promoter: bla
    866..1726    +  CDS            AmpR: β-lactamase; bla; confers resistance to ampicillin, carbenicillin, and related antibiotics
   1897..2485    +  rep_origin     ori: high-copy-number ColE1/pMB1/pBR322/pUC origin of replication
   2668..2760    +  CDS            lacI (fragment): lac repressor; lacI; The lac repressor binds to the lac operator to inhibit transcription in E. coli. This inhibition can be relieved by adding lactose or isopropyl-β-D-thiogalactopyranoside (IPTG).
   2773..2794    +  protein_bind   CAP binding site: CAP binding activates transcription in the presence of cAMP. E. coli catabolite activator protein
   2809..2839    +  promoter       lac promoter: promoter for the E. coli lac operon
   2847..2863    +  protein_bind   lac operator: The lac repressor binds to the lac operator to inhibit transcription in E. coli. This inhibition can be relieved by adding lactose or isopropyl-β-D-thiogalactopyranoside (IPTG). lac repressor encoded by lacI
   2908..2926    +  promoter       T3 promoter: promoter for bacteriophage T3 RNA polymerase
   2954..3180    +  promoter       RSV promoter: Rous sarcoma virus enhancer/promoter
   3181..3361    +  LTR            5' LTR (truncated): truncated 5' long terminal repeat (LTR) from HIV-1
   3408..3533    +  misc_feature   HIV-1 Ψ: packaging signal of human immunodeficiency virus type 1
   3517..3880    +  CDS            HIV-1 gag (fragment): gag protein from human immunodeficiency virus 1; gag
   4026..4259    +  misc_feature   RRE: The Rev response element (RRE) of HIV-1 allows for Rev-dependent mRNA export from the nucleus to the cytoplasm.
   4636..4736    +  CDS            Rev (fragment): human immunodeficiency virus 1 (HIV-1) Rev protein; rev; enhances nuclear export of unspliced and incompletely spliced viral mRNAs
   4755..4872    +  misc_feature   cPPT/CTS: central polypurine tract and central termination sequence of HIV-1
   4906..5307    +  promoter       SFFV promoter: spleen focus-forming virus long terminal repeat (LTR) promoter
   5317..5340    +  misc_feature   MCS (fragment): pBluescript multiple cloning site
   5365..5829    +  CDS            ID1: ID1_HUMAN - Also known as BHLHB24, ID. Experimental evidence at protein level: Swiss-Prot protein existence level 1. Transcriptional regulator (lacking a basic DNA binding domain) which negatively regulates the basic helix-loop-helix (bHLH) transcription factors by forming heterodimers and inhibiting their DNA binding and transcriptional activity. Implicated in regulating a variety of cellular processes, including cellular growth, senescence, differentiation, apoptosis, angiogenesis, and neoplastic transformation. Inhibits skeletal muscle and cardiac myocyte differentiation. Regulates the circ
   5840..5865    +  misc_feature   MCS (fragment): pBluescript multiple cloning site
   5865..5924    +  CDS            S (fragment): HBSAG_WHV6 - Experimental evidence at transcript level: Swiss-Prot protein existence level 2. The middle envelope protein plays an important role in the budding of the virion. It is involved in the induction of budding in a nucleocapsid independent way. In this process the majority of envelope proteins bud to form subviral lipoprotein particles of 22 nm of diameter that do not contain a nucleocapsid (By similarity). From Woodchuck hepatitis B virus (isolate w64/pWS23) (WHV).
   6056..6459    +  misc_feature   WPRE: woodchuck hepatitis virus posttranscriptional regulatory element
   6517..6576    +  CDS            nef (fragment): NEF_HV1Z2 - Experimental evidence at protein level: Swiss-Prot protein existence level 1. Extracellular Nef protein targets CD4(+) T-lymphocytes for apoptosis by interacting with CXCR4 surface receptors. From Human immunodeficiency virus type 1 group M subtype D (isolate Z2/CDC-Z34) (HIV-1).
   6578..6811    +  LTR            3' LTR (ΔU3): self-inactivating 3' long terminal repeat (LTR) from HIV-1
   6883..7004    +  polyA_signal   SV40 poly(A) signal: SV40 polyadenylation signal
   7023..7044    +  rep_origin     SV40 ori (fragment): SV40 origin of replication
   7044..73      +  rep_origin     SV40 ori (across the origin): SV40 origin of replication
