[The description below was written by a language model from this plasmid's Addgene catalogue record and pLannotate feature annotations shown in this document.]
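Description:
SFFV-ID1-Brd 126 is a third-generation-style, self-inactivating HIV-1 lentiviral transfer plasmid built on the SFFV-MCS backbone and carrying the human transcription regulator ID1 together with a unique DNA barcode. It is propagated in E. coli through a high-copy ColE1/pUC-type origin with ampicillin selection (AmpR/β-lactamase). The bacterial portion also retains an f1 origin and pBluescript-derived remnants such as lacZα and lacI fragments, the lac promoter/operator, and T3 and T7 promoters. No mammalian selection marker or fluorescent reporter appears in the feature table.

The viral cassette begins with an RSV promoter fused to a truncated 5′ LTR, which allows Tat-independent production of the genomic RNA in packaging cells. This is followed by the Ψ packaging signal with a partial gag sequence, the RRE for Rev-dependent nuclear export, and the cPPT/CTS element that aids transduction. Downstream, the spleen focus-forming virus (SFFV) promoter, which is strong in haematopoietic and many other cell types, drives the 468 bp ID1 coding sequence, cloned between retained Bsp119I and BstHI sites. ID1 is a helix-loop-helix protein lacking a basic DNA-binding domain that heterodimerises with bHLH factors and blocks their activity. A WPRE follows to enhance transcript stability and expression. According to the depositor, the barcode sits after the WPRE in an XbaI site, although it is not annotated in the feature table. The ΔU3 3′ LTR, an SV40 poly(A) signal and SV40 origin sequence complete the construct.

Because the barcode lies within the transcribed region, it can identify which factor a cell received. The plasmid belongs to a barcoded transcription factor collection made for combinatorial screening of immune cell reprogramming.
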