Addgene plasmid #219093: SFFV-ID1-Brd 126
Purpose: Transcription factor ID1 with a specific barcode assigned.
Depositing lab: Filipe Pereira. Depositing organization: Center for Neuroscience and Cell Biology, University of Coimbra. Publication: A combinatorial transcription factor screening platform for immune cell reprogramming. Kurochkin I, Altman AR, Caiado I, Pertiga-Cabral D, Halitzki E, Minaeva M, Zimmermannova O, Henriques-Oliveira L, Klein D, Nair M, Oliveira D, Cajal LR, Knittel R, Feick C, Ringner M, Martin M, Cirovic B, Pires CF, Rosa FF, Sitnicka E, Theis FJ, Pereira CF. Cell Syst. 2026 Jan 21;17(1):101457. doi: 10.1016/j.cels.2025.101457. Epub 2026 Jan 14. PubMed 41539305.
Backbone
  Vector backbone: SFFV-MCS
  Backbone size w/o insert (bp): 6638
  Vector type: Lentiviral
Growth in bacteria
  Bacterial resistance: Ampicillin, 100 μg/mL
  Growth temperature: 37°C
  Growth strain: NEB Stable
  Copy number: High Copy
Gene/Insert
  Gene/Insert name: ID1
  Species: H. sapiens (human)
  Insert size (bp): 468
  Entrez Gene: ID1 (a.k.a. ID, bHLHb24)
  Promoter: The spleen focus-forming virus (SFFV) promoter
  Cloning method: Restriction Enzyme; 5′ cloning site Bsp119I (not destroyed); 3′ cloning site BstHI (not destroyed)
Terms and licenses: Academic/Nonprofit Terms; Industry Terms: Not Available to Industry
Depositor comments: Barcode sequence cloned into XbaI restriction site. Design of plasmid is as follows: SFFV-[TF sequence]-WPRE-[Barcode sequence].
How to cite: SFFV-ID1-Brd 126 was a gift from Filipe Pereira (Addgene plasmid # 219093 ; http://n2t.net/addgene:219093 ; RRID:Addgene_219093)
