>Addgene plasmid #219093 | SFFV-ID1-Brd 126 | depositor partial sequence | sequence record 427759 | TF ORF
ATGAAAGTCGCCAGTGGCAGCACCGCCACCGCCGCCGCGGGCCCCAGCTGCGCGCTGAAGGCCGGCAAGA
CAGCGAGCGGTGCGGGCGAGGTGGTGCGCTGTCTGTCTGAGCAGAGCGTGGCCATCTCGCGCTGCGCCGG
GGGCGCCGGGGCGCGCCTGCCTGCCCTGCTGGACGAGCAGCAGGTAAACGTGCTGCTCTACGACATGAAC
GGCTGTTACTCACGCCTCAAGGAGCTGGTGCCCACCCTGCCCCAGAACCGCAAGGTGAGCAAGGTGGAGA
TTCTCCAGCACGTCATCGACTACATCAGGGACCTTCAGTTGGAGCTGAACTCGGAATCCGAAGTTGGAAC
CCCCGGGGGCCGAGGGCTGCCGGTCCGGGCTCCGCTCAGCACCCTCAACGGCGAGATCAGCGCCCTGACG
GCCGAGGCGGCATGCGTTCCTGCGGACGATCGCATCTTGTGTCGCTGA
