>Addgene plasmid #219093 | SFFV-ID1-Brd 126 | depositor partial sequence | sequence record 427760 | Barcode sequence
TGTACATCGTTCACAGCGCT
